>Addgene plasmid #234264 | 8061-E27 | addgene full sequence | sequence record 468867 | Addgene NGS Result
CTTTCCTGCGTTATCCCCTGATTCTGTGGATAACCGTATTACCGCCTTTGAGTGAGCTGATACCGCTCGC
CGCAGCCGAACGACCGAGCGCAGCGAGTCAGTGAGCGAGGAAGCGGAAGAGCGCCCAATACGCAAACCGC
CTCTCCCCGCGCGTTGGCCGATTCATTAATGCAGCTGGCACGACAGGTTTCCCGACTGGAAAGCGGGCAG
TGAGCGCAACGCAATTAATACGCGTACCGCTAGCCAGGAAGAGTTTGTAGAAACGCAAAAAGGCCATCCG
TCAGGATGGCCTTCTGCTTAGTTTGATGCCTGGCAGTTTATGGCGGGCGTCCTGCCCGCCACCCTCCGGG
CCGTTGCTTCACAACGTTCAAATCCGCTCCCGGCGGATTTGTCCTACTCAGGAGAGCGTTCACCGACAAA
CAACAGATAAAACGAAAGGCCCAGTCTTCCGACTGAGCCTTTCGTTTTATTTGATGCCTGGCAGTTCCCT
ACTCTCGCGTTAACGCTAGCATGGATGTTTTCCCAGTCACGACGTTGTAAAACGACGGCCAGTCTTAAGC
TCGGGCCCCAAATAATGATTTTATTTTGACTGATAGTGACCTGTTCGTTGCAACAAATTGATGAGCAATG
CTTTTTTATAATGCCAACTTTGTACAAAAAAGTTGGCGAAAACCTGTACTTCCAAGGCACCATGAAGATG
CACTTGCAAAGGGCTCTGGTAGTCCTGGCCCTGCTGAACTTGGCCACAATCAGCCTCTCTCTGTCCACTT
GCACCACGTTGGACTTCGGCCACATCAAGAAGAAGAGGGTGGAAGCCATTAGGGGACAGATCTTGAGCAA
GCTCAGGCTCACCAGCCCCCCTGAGCCATCGGTGATGACCCACGTCCCCTATCAGGTCCTGGCACTTTAC
AACAGCACCCGGGAGTTGCTGGAAGAGATGCACGGGGAGAGGGAGGAAGGCTGCACTCAGGAGACCTCGG
AGTCTGAGTACTATGCCAAAGAGATCCATAAATTCGACATGATCCAGGGGCTGGCGGAGCACAATGAACT
GGCCGTTTGCCCCAAAGGAATTACCTCTAAGGTTTTTCGTTTCAATGTGTCCTCAGTGGAGAAAAATGGA
ACCAATCTGTTCCGGGCAGAGTTCCGGGTCTTGCGGGTGCCCAACCCCAGCTCCAAGCGCACAGAACAGA
GAATTGAGCTCTTCCAGATACTTCGACCGGATGAGCACATAGCCAAGCAGCGCTACATAGGTGGCAAGAA
TCTGCCCACAAGGGGCACCGCTGAGTGGCTGTCTTTCGATGTCACTGACACTGTGCGCGAGTGGCTGTTG
AGGAGAGAGTCCAACTTGGGTCTGGAAATCAGCATCCACTGTCCATGTCACACCTTTCAGCCCAATGGAG
ACATACTGGAAAATGTTCATGAGGTGATGGAAATCAAATTCAAAGGAGTGGACAATGAAGATGACCATGG
CCGTGGAGACCTGGGGCGTCTCAAGAAGCAGAAGGATCACCACAACCCACACCTGATCCTCATGATGATC
CCCCCACACCGACTGGACAGCCCAGGCCAGGGTAGTCAGAGGAAGAAGAGGGCCCTGGACACCAATTACT
GCTTCCGCAACCTGGAGGAGAACTGCTGTGTACGCCCCCTTTATATTGACTTCCGGCAGGATCTAGGCTG
GAAATGGGTCCACGAACCTAAGGGTTACTATGCCAACTTCTGCTCAGGCCCTTGCCCATACCTCCGCAGC
GCAGACACAACCCATAGCACGGTGCTTGGACTATACAACACCCTGAACCCAGAGGCGTCTGCCTCGCCAT
GCTGCGTCCCCCAGGACCTGGAGCCCCTGACCATCTTGTACTATGTGGGCAGAACCCCCAAGGTGGAGCA
GCTGTCCAACATGGTGGTGAAGTCGTGTAAGTGCAGCTAATCAACTTTCTTGTACAAAGTTGGCATTATA
AGAAAGCATTGCTTATCAATTTGTTGCAACGAACAGGTCACTATCAGTCAAAATAAAATCATTATTTGCC
ATCCAGCTGATATCCCCTATAGTGAGTCGTATTACATGGTCATAGCTGTTTCCTGGCAGCTCTGGCCCGT
GTCTCAAAATCTCTGATGTTACATTGCACAAGATAAAAATATATCATCATGCCTCCTCTAGACCAGCCAG
GACAGAAATGCCTCGACTTCGCTGCTACCCAAGGTTGCCGGGTGACGCACACCGTGGAAACGGATGAAGG
CACGAACCCAGTGGACATAAGCCTGTTCGGTTCGTAAGCTGTAATGCAAGTAGCGTATGCGCTCACGCAA
CTGGTCCAGAACCTTGACCGAACGCAGCGGTGGTAACGGCGCAGTGGCGGTTTTCATGGCTTGTTATGAC
TGTTTTTTTGGGGTACAGTCTATGCCTCGGGCATCCAAGCAGCAAGCGCGTTACGCCGTGGGTCGATGTT
TGATGTTATGGAGCAGCAACGATGTTACGCAGCAGGGCAGTCGCCCTAAAACAAAGTTAAACATTATGAG
GGAAGCGGTGATCGCCGAAGTATCGACTCAACTATCAGAGGTAGTTGGCGTCATCGAGCGCCATCTCGAA
CCGACGTTGCTGGCCGTACATTTGTACGGCTCCGCAGTGGATGGCGGCCTGAAGCCACACAGTGATATTG
ATTTGCTGGTTACGGTGACCGTAAGGCTTGATGAAACAACGCGGCGAGCTTTGATCAACGACCTTTTGGA
AACTTCGGCTTCCCCTGGAGAGAGCGAGATTCTCCGCGCTGTAGAAGTCACCATTGTTGTGCACGACGAC
ATCATTCCGTGGCGTTATCCAGCTAAGCGCGAACTGCAATTTGGAGAATGGCAGCGCAATGACATTCTTG
CAGGTATCTTCGAGCCAGCCACGATCGACATTGATCTGGCTATCTTGCTGACAAAAGCAAGAGAACATAG
CGTTGCCTTGGTAGGTCCAGCGGCGGAGGAACTCTTTGATCCGGTTCCTGAACAGGATCTATTTGAGGCG
CTAAATGAAACCTTAACGCTATGGAACTCGCCGCCCGACTGGGCTGGCGATGAGCGAAATGTAGTGCTTA
CGTTGTCCCGCATTTGGTACAGCGCAGTAACCGGCAAAATCGCGCCGAAGGATGTCGCTGCCGACTGGGC
AATGGAGCGCCTGCCGGCCCAGTATCAGCCCGTCATACTTGAAGCTAGACAGGCTTATCTTGGACAAGAA
GAAGATCGCTTGGCCTCGCGCGCAGATCAGTTGGAAGAATTTGTCCACTACGTGAAAGGCGAGATCACCA
AGGTAGTCGGCAAATAACCCTCGACTCTAGAGGATCCCCGGGTACCGAGCTCGAATTCCGTGATAGGTGG
GCTGCCCTTCCTGGTTGGCTTGGTTTCATCAGCCATCCGCTTGCCCTCATCTGTTACGCCGGCGGTAGCC
GGCCAGCCTCGCAGAGCAGGATTCCCGTTGAGCACCGCCAGGTGCGAATAAGGGACAGTGAAGAAGGAAC
ACCCGCTCGCGGGTGGGCCTACTTCACCTATCCTGCCCGGCTGACGCCGTTGGATACACCAAGGAAAGTC
TACACGAACCCTTTGGCAAAATCCTGTATATCGTGCGAAAAAGGATGGATATACCGAAAAAATCGCTATA
ATGACCCCGAAGCAGGGTTATGCAGCGGAAAACGGAATTCGAGCTCGGTACCCGGGGATCCTCTAGAGTC
GAGCCACCCATGACCAAAATCCCTTAACGTGAGTTACGCGTCGTTCCACTGAGCGTCAGACCCCGTAGAA
AAGATCAAAGGATCTTCTTGAGATCCTTTTTTTCTGCGCGTAATCTGCTGCTTGCAAACAAAAAAACCAC
CGCTACCAGCGGTGGTTTGTTTGCCGGATCAAGAGCTACCAACTCTTTTTCCGAAGGTAACTGGCTTCAG
CAGAGCGCAGATACCAAATACTGTTCTTCTAGTGTAGCCGTAGTTAGGCCACCACTTCAAGAACTCTGTA
GCACCGCCTACATACCTCGCTCTGCTAATCCTGTTACCAGTGGCTGCTGCCAGTGGCGATAAGTCGTGTC
TTACCGGGTTGGACTCAAGACGATAGTTACCGGATAAGGCGCAGCGGTCGGGCTGAACGGGGGGTTCGTG
CACACAGCCCAGCTTGGAGCGAACGACCTACACCGAACTGAGATACCTACAGCGTGAGCTATGAGAAAGC
GCCACGCTTCCCGAAGGGAGAAAGGCGGACAGGTATCCGGTAAGCGGCAGGGTCGGAACAGGAGAGCGCA
CGAGGGAGCTTCCAGGGGGAAACGCCTGGTATCTTTATAGTCCTGTCGGGTTTCGCCACCTCTGACTTGA
GCGTCGATTTTTGTGATGCTCGTCAGGGGGGCGGAGCCTATGGAAAAACGCCAGCAACGCGGCCTTTTTA
CGGTTCCTGGCCTTTTGCTGGCCTTTTGCTCACATGTT
Features (pLannotate 1.2.2; 17 found; start..end, strand, type, name):
    121..213     +  CDS            lacI (fragment): lac repressor; lacI; The lac repressor binds to the lac operator to inhibit transcription in E. coli. This inhibition can be relieved by adding lactose or isopropyl-β-D-thiogalactopyranoside (IPTG).
    268..295     -  terminator     rrnB T2 terminator: transcription terminator T2 from the E. coli rrnB gene
    427..470     +  terminator     rrnB T1 terminator: Escherichia coli rrnB; transcription terminator T1 from the E. coli rrnB gene
    517..553     -  CDS            lacZα (fragment): LacZα fragment of β-galactosidase; lacZ fragment
    570..665     +  protein_bind   attL3: mutant version of attL; recombination site for the Gateway® LR reaction LR Clonase™
    668..684     +  CDS            TEV site (fragment): tobacco etch virus (TEV) protease recognition and cleavage site
    698..1927    +  CDS            Tgfb3: TGFB3_MOUSE - Experimental evidence at protein level: Swiss-Prot protein existence level 1. Transforming growth factor beta-3: Multifunctional protein that regulates embryogenesis and cell differentiation and is required in various processes such as secondary palate development (PubMed:7493021, PubMed:7493022, PubMed:10433915, PubMed:28912269). Activation into mature form follows different steps: following cleavage of the proprotein in the Golgi apparatus, Latency-associated peptide (LAP) and Transforming growth factor beta-3 (TGF-beta-3) chains remain non-covalently linked rendering TGF-beta-
   1932..2027    -  protein_bind   attL3: mutant version of attL; recombination site for the Gateway® LR reaction LR Clonase™
   2046..2064    -  promoter       T7 promoter: promoter for bacteriophage T7 RNA polymerase
   2254..2277    +  promoter       Pc promoter (fragment): intI1 (promoter lies within the coding sequence); class 1 integron promoter
   2453..2509    +  CDS            GmR (fragment): gentamycin acetyltransferase; aacC1; confers resistance to gentamycin
   2516..3307    +  CDS            SmR: aminoglycoside adenylyltransferase (Murphy, 1985); aadA; confers resistance to spectinomycin and streptomycin
   3311..3348    -  misc_feature   MCS (fragment): pUC18/19 multiple cloning site
   3351..3396    -  CDS            traJ (fragment): oriT-recognizing protein; traJ
   3429..3538    -  oriT           oriT: incP origin of transfer
   3675..3712    +  misc_feature   MCS (fragment): pUC18/19 multiple cloning site
   3798..4386    +  rep_origin     ori: high-copy-number ColE1/pMB1/pBR322/pUC origin of replication
