[The description below was written by a language model from this plasmid's Addgene catalogue record and pLannotate feature annotations shown in this document.]
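Description:
8061-E27 is a Gateway entry clone built on the pDonr-253 donor backbone, carrying the mouse Tgfb3 open reading frame for recombinational transfer into destination vectors. It is a purely bacterial shuttle for the ORF. It replicates in E. coli from a high-copy ColE1/pUC-type origin and is selected with spectinomycin through the aadA (SmR) aminoglycoside adenylyltransferase gene. That gene sits downstream of a fragment of the class 1 integron Pc promoter and a remnant of a gentamicin resistance gene. The annotated sequence is 4,448 nt, consistent with the stated backbone and a 1,317 bp insert. The backbone also carries an incP oriT with a traJ fragment, short lacI, lacZα and pUC polylinker remnants, and rrnB T1 and T2 terminators upstream of the cloning site, which insulate the insert from read-through transcription.

The Tgfb3 coding sequence encodes the transforming growth factor beta-3 proprotein. It lies between two attL recombination sites in opposite orientation, both labelled attL3 by the automated annotation. These sites are the substrates for an LR Clonase reaction that moves the ORF directionally into an attR-containing destination vector. A short match to a TEV protease site is annotated between the upstream attL site and the ORF, but it is only a fragment, and the record does not say whether a functional cleavage site is present. The entry clone has no eukaryotic promoter, and the only promoter near the insert is a T7 promoter beyond the downstream attL site that points back towards it. Expression signals are therefore supplied by the chosen destination vector. Because the ORF retains its stop codon, the clone suits native expression or N-terminal fusions, not C-terminal tagging.
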