Addgene plasmid #234264: 8061-E27
Purpose: Gateway ORF Entry clone of mouse Tgfb3 with stop codon (for native or N-terminal fusions)
Depositing lab: Dominic Esposito. Depositing organization: Frederick National Laboratory.
Backbone
  Vector backbone: pDonr-253
  Backbone size w/o insert (bp): 3155
  Vector type: Gateway Entry Clone
Growth in bacteria
  Bacterial resistance: Spectinomycin, 50 μg/mL
  Growth temperature: 37°C
  Growth strain: DH5alpha
  Copy number: High Copy
Gene/Insert
  Gene/Insert name: Tgfb3
  Species: M. musculus (mouse)
  Insert size (bp): 1317
  Entrez Gene: Tgfb3 (a.k.a. TGF-beta-3, Tgfb-3)
  Cloning method: Gateway Cloning
  Sequencing primers: 5′ M13F 23-mer (5'-CCCAGTCACGACGTTGTAAAACG); 3′ attLR 23-mer (5'-TAACATCAGAGATTTTGAGACAC)
Terms and licenses: Academic/Nonprofit Terms; Industry Terms: Not Available to Industry
How to cite: 8061-E27 was a gift from Dominic Esposito (Addgene plasmid # 234264 ; http://n2t.net/addgene:234264 ; RRID:Addgene_234264)
